Addgene plasmid #35442: pRSII406
Purpose: (Empty Backbone)
Depositing lab: Steven Haase. Depositing organization: Duke University. Publication: New and Redesigned pRS Plasmid Shuttle Vectors for Genetic Manipulation of Saccharomycescerevisiae. Chee MK, Haase SB. G3 (Bethesda). 2012 May;2(5):515-26. Epub 2012 May 1. 10.1534/g3.111.001917 PubMed 22670222.
Backbone
  Vector backbone: pRS40x
  Backbone manufacturer: Stratagene
  Backbone size (bp): 4373
  Vector type: Yeast integrating vector
  Selectable markers: URA3
Growth in bacteria
  Bacterial resistance: Ampicillin, 100 μg/mL
  Growth temperature: 37°C
  Growth strain: DH5alpha
  Copy number: High Copy
Gene/Insert
  Cloning method: Restriction Enzyme
  Sequencing primers: 5′ M13 Forward, T7; 3′ M13 Reverse
Resource information
  A portion of this plasmid was derived from a plasmid made by: Daniel J. Lew, Duke University Medical Center Chandra Tucker, Duke University (now at University of Colorado, Denver)
Terms and licenses: Academic/Nonprofit Terms; Industry Terms: Not Available to Industry
Depositor comments: URA3 has been modified to remove ApaI and PstI sites without altering the amino acid sequence of the Ura3 protein.
How to cite: pRSII406 was a gift from Steven Haase (Addgene plasmid # 35442 ; http://n2t.net/addgene:35442 ; RRID:Addgene_35442)
