[The description below was written by a language model from this plasmid's Addgene catalogue record and pLannotate feature annotations shown in this document.]
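Description:
pRSII406 is an empty yeast integrating shuttle vector of 4,373 bp, a redesigned member of the pRS40x series built for genetic manipulation of Saccharomyces cerevisiae. It carries no insert. In E. coli it is maintained at high copy by a ColE1/pUC-type origin and selected with ampicillin through the β-lactamase gene and its native promoter. An f1 bacteriophage origin is also present, which allows production of single-stranded DNA. The feature table shows no yeast replication origin or centromere, consistent with its classification as an integrating vector. Stable maintenance in yeast therefore depends on recombination into the genome, typically after linearising the plasmid within a region of homology.

The yeast marker is URA3, expressed from its own promoter and encoding orotidine-5'-phosphate decarboxylase. It complements uracil auxotrophy and can be counterselected with 5-fluoroorotic acid, which allows selection both for integration and for later loss of the integrated sequence. According to the depositor, the URA3 coding sequence was silently altered to remove ApaI and PstI sites without changing the Ura3 protein, presumably so that these enzymes are more useful for cloning elsewhere in the vector.

The cloning region is a pBluescript-type polylinker flanked by T7 and T3 promoters. It sits within a lacZα fragment under the lac promoter, operator and CAP site, an arrangement that normally supports blue/white screening of recombinants. Inserts are introduced by restriction cloning and can be sequenced from the M13 forward, M13 reverse or T7 primer sites. Short annotated fragments of bom, rop and lacI appear to be non-functional remnants of the parental backbone.
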