Features (pLannotate 1.2.2; 17 found; start..end, strand, type, name):
    137..186     +  misc_feature   bom (fragment): basis of mobility region from pBR322
    194..409     +  promoter       URA3 promoter: S. cerevisiae URA3
    410..1213    +  CDS            URA3: orotidine-5'-phosphate decarboxylase, required for uracil biosynthesis; S. cerevisiae URA3; yeast auxotrophic marker, counterselectable with 5-fluoroorotic acid (5-FOA)
   1292..1343    +  misc_feature   bom (fragment): basis of mobility region from pBR322
   1371..1799    -  rep_origin     f1 ori (sequence partly withheld): f1 bacteriophage origin of replication; arrow indicates direction of (+) strand synthesis
   1803..1958    -  CDS            lacZα (fragment): LacZα fragment of β-galactosidase; lacZ fragment
   1966..1984    +  promoter       T7 promoter: promoter for bacteriophage T7 RNA polymerase
   1993..2100    -  misc_feature   MCS: pBluescript multiple cloning site
   2113..2131    -  promoter       T3 promoter: promoter for bacteriophage T3 RNA polymerase
   2176..2192    -  protein_bind   lac operator: The lac repressor binds to the lac operator to inhibit transcription in E. coli. This inhibition can be relieved by adding lactose or isopropyl-β-D-thiogalactopyranoside (IPTG). lac repressor encoded by lacI
   2200..2230    -  promoter       lac promoter: promoter for the E. coli lac operon
   2245..2266    -  protein_bind   CAP binding site: CAP binding activates transcription in the presence of cAMP. E. coli catabolite activator protein
   2279..2371    -  CDS            lacI (fragment): lac repressor; lacI; The lac repressor binds to the lac operator to inhibit transcription in E. coli. This inhibition can be relieved by adding lactose or isopropyl-β-D-thiogalactopyranoside (IPTG).
   2554..3142    -  rep_origin     ori: high-copy-number ColE1/pMB1/pBR322/pUC origin of replication
   3313..4173    -  CDS            AmpR: β-lactamase; bla; confers resistance to ampicillin, carbenicillin, and related antibiotics
   4174..4278    -  promoter       AmpR promoter: bla
   4373..35      +  CDS            rop (fragment) (across the origin): Rop protein, which maintains plasmids at low copy number; rop
>Addgene plasmid #35442 | pRSII406 | depositor full sequence | sequence record 49578 | pRSII406 sequence 4373 bps
TCGCGCGTTTCGGTGATGACGGTGAAAACCTCTGACACATGCAGCTCCCGGAGACGGTCACAGCTTGTCT
GTAAGCGGATGCCGGGAGCAGACAAGCCCGTCAGGGCGCGTCAGCGGGTGTTGGCGGGTGTCGGGGCTGG
CTTAACTATGCGGCATCAGAGCAGATTGTACTGAGAGTGCACCATACCACCTTTTCAATTCATCATTTTT
TTTTTATTCTTTTTTTTGATTTCGGTTTCCTTGAAATTTTTTTGATTCGGTAATCTCCGAACAGAAGGAA
GAACGAAGGAAGGAGCACAGACTTAGATTGGTATATATACGCATATGTAGTGTTGAAGAAACATGAAATT
GCCCAGTATTCTTAACCCAACTGCACAGAACAAAAACATGCAGGAAACGAAGATAAATCATGTCGAAAGC
TACATATAAGGAACGTGCTGCTACTCATCCTAGTCCTGTTGCTGCCAAGCTATTTAATATCATGCACGAA
AAGCAAACAAACTTGTGTGCTTCATTGGATGTTCGTACCACCAAGGAATTACTGGAGTTAGTTGAAGCAT
TAGGTCCCAAAATTTGTTTACTAAAAACACATGTGGATATCTTGACTGATTTTTCCATGGAGGGCACAGT
TAAGCCGCTAAAGGCATTATCCGCCAAGTACAATTTTTTACTCTTCGAAGACAGAAAATTTGCTGACATT
GGTAATACAGTCAAATTGCAGTACTCTGCGGGTGTATACAGAATAGCAGAATGGGCAGACATTACGAATG
CACACGGTGTGGTGGGACCAGGTATTGTTAGCGGTTTGAAGCAGGCGGCAGAAGAAGTAACAAAGGAACC
TAGAGGCCTTTTGATGTTAGCAGAATTGTCATGCAAGGGCTCCCTATCTACTGGAGAATATACTAAGGGT
ACTGTTGACATTGCGAAGAGCGACAAAGATTTTGTTATCGGCTTTATTGCTCAAAGAGACATGGGTGGAA
GAGATGAAGGTTACGATTGGTTGATTATGACACCCGGTGTGGGTTTAGATGACAAGGGAGACGCATTGGG
TCAACAGTATAGAACCGTGGATGATGTGGTCTCTACAGGATCTGACATTATTATTGTTGGAAGAGGACTA
TTTGCAAAGGGAAGGGATGCTAAGGTAGAGGGTGAACGTTACAGAAAAGCAGGCTGGGAAGCATATTTGA
GAAGATGCGGCCAGCAAAACTAAAAAACTGTATTATAAGTAAATGCATGTATACTAAACTCACAAATTAG
AGCTTCAATTTAATTATATCAGTTATTACCCTATGCGGTGTGAAATACCGCACAGATGCGTAAGGAGAAA
ATACCGCATCAGGAAATTGTAAGCGTTAATATTTTGTTAAAATTCGCGTTAAATTTTTGTTAAATCAGCT
CATTTTTTAACCAATAGGCCGAAATCGGCAAAATCCCTTATAAATCAAAAGAATAGACCGAGATAGGGT
[37 nt withheld, positions 1470-1506]
AAAGAACGTGGACTCCAACGTCAAAGG
[49 nt withheld, positions 1534-1582]
T
[91 nt withheld, positions 1584-1674]
G
[124 nt withheld, positions 1676-1799]
CCATTCGCCATTCAGGCTGCGCAACTGTTGGGAAGGGCGATCGGTGCGGGCCTCTTCGCTATTACGCCAG
CTGGCGAAAGGGGGATGTGCTGCAAGGCGATTAAGTTGGGTAACGCCAGGGTTTTCCCAGTCACGACGTT
GTAAAACGACGGCCAGTGAGCGCGCGTAATACGACTCACTATAGGGCGAATTGGGTACCGGGCCCCCCCT
CGAGGTCGACGGTATCGATAAGCTTGATATCGAATTCCTGCAGCCCGGGGGATCCACTAGTTCTAGAGCG
GCCGCCACCGCGGTGGAGCTCCAGCTTTTGTTCCCTTTAGTGAGGGTTAATTGCGCGCTTGGCGTAATCA
TGGTCATAGCTGTTTCCTGTGTGAAATTGTTATCCGCTCACAATTCCACACAACATACGAGCCGGAAGCA
TAAAGTGTAAAGCCTGGGGTGCCTAATGAGTGAGCTAACTCACATTAATTGCGTTGCGCTCACTGCCCGC
TTTCCAGTCGGGAAACCTGTCGTGCCAGCTGCATTAATGAATCGGCCAACGCGCGGGGAGAGGCGGTTTG
CGTATTGGGCGCTCTTCCGCTTCCTCGCTCACTGACTCGCTGCGCTCGGTCGTTCGGCTGCGGCGAGCGG
TATCAGCTCACTCAAAGGCGGTAATACGGTTATCCACAGAATCAGGGGATAACGCAGGAAAGAACATGTG
AGCAAAAGGCCAGCAAAAGGCCAGGAACCGTAAAAAGGCCGCGTTGCTGGCGTTTTTCCATAGGCTCCGC
CCCCCTGACGAGCATCACAAAAATCGACGCTCAAGTCAGAGGTGGCGAAACCCGACAGGACTATAAAGAT
ACCAGGCGTTTCCCCCTGGAAGCTCCCTCGTGCGCTCTCCTGTTCCGACCCTGCCGCTTACCGGATACCT
GTCCGCCTTTCTCCCTTCGGGAAGCGTGGCGCTTTCTCATAGCTCACGCTGTAGGTATCTCAGTTCGGTG
TAGGTCGTTCGCTCCAAGCTGGGCTGTGTGCACGAACCCCCCGTTCAGCCCGACCGCTGCGCCTTATCCG
GTAACTATCGTCTTGAGTCCAACCCGGTAAGACACGACTTATCGCCACTGGCAGCAGCCACTGGTAACAG
GATTAGCAGAGCGAGGTATGTAGGCGGTGCTACAGAGTTCTTGAAGTGGTGGCCTAACTACGGCTACACT
AGAAGAACAGTATTTGGTATCTGCGCTCTGCTGAAGCCAGTTACCTTCGGAAAAAGAGTTGGTAGCTCTT
GATCCGGCAAACAAACCACCGCTGGTAGCGGTGGTTTTTTTGTTTGCAAGCAGCAGATTACGCGCAGAAA
AAAAGGATCTCAAGAAGATCCTTTGATCTTTTCTACGGGGTCTGACGCTCAGTGGAACGAAAACTCACGT
TAAGGGATTTTGGTCATGAGATTATCAAAAAGGATCTTCACCTAGATCCTTTTAAATTAAAAATGAAGTT
TTAAATCAATCTAAAGTATATATGAGTAAACTTGGTCTGACAGTTACCAATGCTTAATCAGTGAGGCACC
TATCTCAGCGATCTGTCTATTTCGTTCATCCATAGTTGCCTGACTCCCCGTCGTGTAGATAACTACGATA
CGGGAGGGCTTACCATCTGGCCCCAGTGCTGCAATGATACCGCGAGACCCACGCTCACCGGCTCCAGATT
TATCAGCAATAAACCAGCCAGCCGGAAGGGCCGAGCGCAGAAGTGGTCCTGCAACTTTATCCGCCTCCAT
CCAGTCTATTAATTGTTGCCGGGAAGCTAGAGTAAGTAGTTCGCCAGTTAATAGTTTGCGCAACGTTGTT
GCCATTGCTACAGGCATCGTGGTGTCACGCTCGTCGTTTGGTATGGCTTCATTCAGCTCCGGTTCCCAAC
GATCAAGGCGAGTTACATGATCCCCCATGTTGTGCAAAAAAGCGGTTAGCTCCTTCGGTCCTCCGATCGT
TGTCAGAAGTAAGTTGGCCGCAGTGTTATCACTCATGGTTATGGCAGCACTGCATAATTCTCTTACTGTC
ATGCCATCCGTAAGATGCTTTTCTGTGACTGGTGAGTACTCAACCAAGTCATTCTGAGAATAGTGTATGC
GGCGACCGAGTTGCTCTTGCCCGGCGTCAATACGGGATAATACCGCGCCACATAGCAGAACTTTAAAAGT
GCTCATCATTGGAAAACGTTCTTCGGGGCGAAAACTCTCAAGGATCTTACCGCTGTTGAGATCCAGTTCG
ATGTAACCCACTCGTGCACCCAACTGATCTTCAGCATCTTTTACTTTCACCAGCGTTTCTGGGTGAGCAA
AAACAGGAAGGCAAAATGCCGCAAAAAAGGGAATAAGGGCGACACGGAAATGTTGAATACTCATACTCTT
CCTTTTTCAATATTATTGAAGCATTTATCAGGGTTATTGTCTCATGAGCGGATACATATTTGAATGTATT
TAGAAAAATAAACAAATAGGGGTTCCGCGCACATTTCCCCGAAAAGTGCCACCTGACGTCTAAGAAACCA
TTATTATCATGACATTAACCTATAAAAATAGGCGTATCACGAGGCCCTTTCGTC
