>Addgene plasmid #35442 | pRSII406 | addgene partial sequence | sequence record 53678 | pGEX3
AGGGCCTCGTGATACGCCTATTTTTATAGGTTAATGTCATGATAATAATGGTTTCTTAGACGTCAGGTGG
CACTTTTCGGGGAAATGTGCGCGGAACCCCTATTTGTTTATTTTTCTAAATACATTCAAATATGTATCCG
CTCATGAGACAATAACCCTGATAAATGCTTCAATAATATTGAAAAAGGAAGAGTATGAGTATTCAACATT
TCCGTGTCGCCCTTATTCCCTTTTTTGCGGCATTTTGCCTTCCTGTTTTTGCTCACCCAGAAACGCTGGT
GAAAGTAAAAGATGCTGAAGATCAGTTGGGTGCACGAGTGGGTTACATCGAACTGGATCTCAACAGCGGT
AAGATCCTTGAGAGTTTTCGCCCCGAAGAACGTTTTCCAATGATGAGCACTTTTAAAGTTCTGCTATGTG
GCGCGGTATTATCCCGTATTGACGCCGGGCAAGAGCAACTCGGTCGCCGCATACACTATTCTCAGAATGA
CTTGGTTGAGTACTCACCAGTCACAGAAAAGCATCTTACGGATGGCATGACAGTAAGAGAATTATGCAGT
GCTGCCATAACCATGAGTGATAACACTGCGGCCAACTTACTTCTGACAACGATCGGAGGACCGAAGGAGC
TAACCGCTTTTTTGCACAACATGGGGGATCATGTAACTCGCCTTGATCGTTGGGAACCGGAGCTGAATGA
AGCCATACCAAACGACGAGCGTGACACCACGATGCCTGTAGCAATGGCAACAACGTTGCGCAAACTATTA
ACTGGCGAACTACTTACTCTAGCTTCCCGGCA
