>Addgene plasmid #35442 | pRSII406 | addgene partial sequence | sequence record 53679 | pRSII-F1 5'-CGGCATCAGAGCAGATTGTAC-3'
TTTCAATTCATCATTTTTTTTTTATTCTTTTTTTTGATTTCGGTTTCCTTGAAATTTTTTTGATTCGGTA
ATCTCCGAACAGAAGGAAGAACGAAGGAAGGAGCACAGACTTAGATTGGTATATATACGCATATGTAGTG
TTGAAGAAACATGAAATTGCCCAGTATTCTTAACCCAACTGCACAGAACAAAAACATGCAGGAAACGAAG
ATAAATCATGTCGAAAGCTACATATAAGGAACGTGCTGCTACTCATCCTAGTCCTGTTGCTGCCAAGCTA
TTTAATATCATGCACGAAAAGCAAACAAACTTGTGTGCTTCATTGGATGTTCGTACCACCAAGGAATTAC
TGGAGTTAGTTGAAGCATTAGGTCCCAAAATTTGTTTACTAAAAACACATGTGGATATCTTGACTGATTT
TTCCATGGAGGGCACAGTTAAGCCGCTAAAGGCATTATCCGCCAAGTACAATTTTTTACTCTTCGAAGAC
AGAAAATTTGCTGACATTGGTAATACAGTCAAATTGCAGTACTCTGCGGGTGTATACAGAATAGCAGAAT
GGGCAGACATTACGAATGCACACGGTGTGGTGGGACCAGGTATTGTTAGCGGTTTGAAGCAGGCGGCAGA
AGAAGTAACAAAGGAACCTAGAGGCCTTTTGATGTTAGCAGAATTGTCATGCAAGGGCTCCCTATCTACT
GGAGAATATACTAAGGGTACTGTTGACATTGCGAAGAGCGACAAAGATTTTGTTATCGGCTTTATTGCTC
AAAGAGACATGGGTGGAAGAGATGAAGGTTACGATTGGTTGATTATGACACCCGGTGTGGGTTTAGATGA
CA
