>Addgene plasmid #35442 | pRSII406 | addgene partial sequence | sequence record 53684 | M13_pUC_fwd
ATTGGGTACCGGGCCCCCCCTCGAGGTCGACGGTATCGATAAGCTTGATATCGAATTCCTGCAGCCCGGG
GGATCCACTAGTTCTAGAGCGGCCGCCACCGCGGTGGAGCTCCAGCTTTTGTTCCCTTTAGTGAGGGTTA
ATTGCGCGCTTGGCGTAATCATGGTCATAGCTGTTTCCTGTGTGAAATTGTTATCCGCTCACAATTCCAC
ACAACATACGAGCCGGAAGCATAAAGTGTAAAGCCTGGGGTGCCTAATGAGTGAGCTAACTCACATTAAT
TGCGTTGCGCTCACTGCCCGCTTTCCAGTCGGGAAACCTGTCGTGCCAGCTGCATTAATGAATCGGCCAA
CGCGCGGGGAGAGGCGGTTTGCGTATTGGGCGCTCTTCCGCTTCCTCGCTCACTGACTCGCTGCGCTCGG
TCGTTCGGCTGCGGCGAGCGGTATCAGCTCACTCAAAGGCGGTAATACGGTTATCCACAGAATCAGGGGA
TAACGCAGGAAAGAACATGTGAGCAAAAGGCCAGCAAAAGGCCAGGAACCGTAAAAAGGCCGCGTTGCTG
GCGTTTTTCCATAGGCTCCGCCCCCCTGACGAGCATCACAAAAATCGACGCTCAAGTCAGAGGTGGCGAA
ACCCGACAGGACTATAAAGATACCAGGCGTTTCCCCCTGGAAGCTCCCTCGTGCGCTCTCCTGTTCCGAC
CCTGCCGCTTACCGGATACCTGTCCGCCTTTCTCCCTTCGGGAAGCGTGGCGCTTTCTCATAGCTCACGC
TGTAGGTATCTCAGTTCGGTGTAGGTCGTTCGCTCCA
